>Addgene plasmid #169538 | pTS1022-Tier1-PhCMV-SEAP | depositor full sequence | sequence record 328646 | Full Sequence
GACGGATCGGGAGATCTCCACGCGTGGTACCCTCGAGTTGACATTGATTATTGAGTAGTTATTAATAGTA
ATCAATTACGGGGTCATTAGTTCATAGCCCATATATGGAGTTCCGCGTTACATAACTTACGGTAAATGGC
CCGCCTGGCTGACCGCCCAACGACCCCCGCCCATTGACGTCAATAATGACGTATGTTCCCATAGTAACGC
CAATAGGGACTTTCCATTGACGTCAATGGGTGGAGTATTTACGGTAAACTGCCCACTTGGCAGTACATCA
AGTGTATCATATGCCAAGTACGCCCCCTATTGACGTCAATGACGGTAAATGGCCCGCCTGGCATTATGCC
CAGTACATGACCTTATGGGACTTTCCTACTTGGCAGTACATCTACGTATTAGTCATCGCTATTACCATGG
TGATGCGGTTTTGGCAGTACATCAATGGGCGTGGATAGCGGTTTGACTCACGGGGATTTCCAAGTCTCCA
CCCCATTGACGTCAATGGGAGTTTGTTTTGGCACCAAAATCAACGGGACTTTCCAAAATGTCGTAACAAC
TCCGCCCCATTGACGCAAATGGGCGGTAGGCGTGTACGGTGGGAGGTCTATATAAGCAGAGCTCTCTGGC
TAACTAGAGAACCCACTGCTTACTGGCTTATCGAAATTAATACGACTCACTATAGGGAGACCCAAGCTGT
TCGAAGCGGAATTCACCATGACTAGTGGTGGTTCTGGTCTGCTGCTGCTGCTGCTGGGCCTGAGGCTACA
GCTCTCCCTGGGCATCATCCCAGTTGAGGAGGAGAACCCGGACTTCTGGAACCGCGAGGCAGCCGAGGCC
CTGGGTGCCGCCAAGAAGCTGCAGCCTGCACAGACAGCCGCCAAGAACCTCATCATCTTCCTGGGCGATG
GGATGGGGGTGTCTACGGTGACAGCTGCCAGGATCCTAAAAGGGCAGAAGAAGGACAAACTGGGGCCTGA
GATACCCCTGGCCATGGACCGCTTCCCATATGTGGCTCTGTCCAAGACATACAATGTAGACAAACATGTG
CCAGACAGTGGAGCCACAGCCACGGCCTACCTGTGCGGGGTCAAGGGCAACTTCCAGACCATTGGCTTGA
GTGCAGCCGCCCGCTTTAACCAGTGCAACACGACACGCGGCAACGAGGTCATCTCCGTGATGAATCGGGC
CAAGAAAGCAGGGAAGTCAGTGGGAGTGGTAACCACCACACGAGTGCAGCACGCCTCGCCAGCCGGCACC
TACGCCCACACGGTGAACCGCAACTGGTACTCGGACGCCGACGTGCCTGCCTCGGCCCGCCAGGAGGGGT
GCCAGGACATCGCTACGCAGCTCATCTCCAACATGGACATTGACGTGATCCTAGGTGGAGGCCGAAAGTA
CATGTTTCGCATGGGAACCCCAGACCCTGAGTACCCAGATGACTACAGCCAAGGTGGGACCAGGCTGGAC
GGGAAGAATCTGGTGCAGGAATGGCTGGCGAAGCGCCAGGGTGCCCGGTATGTGTGGAACCGCACTGAGC
TCATGCAGGCTTCCCTGGACCCGTCTGTGACCCATCTCATGGGTCTCTTTGAGCCTGGAGACATGAAATA
CGAGATCCACCGAGACTCCACACTGGACCCCTCCCTGATGGAGATGACAGAGGCTGCCCTGCGCCTGCTG
AGCAGGAACCCCCGCGGCTTCTTCCTCTTCGTGGAGGGTGGTCGCATCGACCATGGTCATCATGAAAGCA
GGGCTTACCGGGCACTGACTGAGACGATCATGTTCGACGACGCCATTGAGAGGGCGGGCCAGCTCACCAG
CGAGGAGGACACGCTGAGCCTCGTCACTGCCGACCACTCCCACGTCTTCTCCTTCGGAGGCTACCCCCTG
CGAGGGAGCTCCATCTTCGGGCTGGCCCCTGGCAAGGCCCGGGACAGGAAGGCCTACACGGTCCTCCTAT
ACGGAAACGGTCCAGGCTATGTGCTCAAGGACGGCGCCCGGCCGGATGTTACCGAGAGCGAGAGCGGGAG
CCCCGAGTATCGGCAGCAGTCAGCAGTGCCCCTGGACGAAGAGACCCACGCAGGCGAGGACGTGGCGGTG
TTCGCGCGCGGCCCGCAGGCGCACCTGGTTCACGGCGTGCAGGAGCAGACCTTCATAGCGCACGTCATGG
CCTTCGCCGCCTGCCTGGAGCCCTACACCGCCTGCGACCTGGCGCCCCCCGCCGGCACCACCGACGCCGC
GCACCCGGGTTACTCTAGGGTCGGGGCGGCCGGTCGCTTCGAGCAGACAGCTAGCGGATCCACCGGTGTC
TAGAAAGCTTTGAGGCCGGCCTGCAGGGATCAGCCTCGACTGTGCCTTCTAGTTGCCAGCCATCTGTTGT
TTGCCCCTCCCCCGTGCCTTCCTTGACCCTGGAAGGTGCCACTCCCACTGTCCTTTCCTAATAAAATGAG
GAAATTGCATCGCATTGTCTGAGTAGGTGTCATTCTATTCTGGGGGGTGGGGTGGGGCAGGACAGCAAGG
GGGAGGATTGGGAAGACAATAGCAGGCATGCTGGGGATGCGGTGGGCTCTATGGCTTCTGAGGCGGAAAG
AACCAGCTGGGGCTCTAGGGGGTATCCCC
[124 nt withheld, positions 2620-2743]
C
[91 nt withheld, positions 2745-2835]
A
[49 nt withheld, positions 2837-2885]
CCTTTGACGTTGGAGTCCACGTTCTTT
[37 nt withheld, positions 2913-2949]
ACCCTATCTCGGTCTATTCTTTTGATTTATAAGGGATTTTGCCGATTTCGGCCTATTGGTTAAAAAATGA
GCTGATTTAACAAAAATTTAACGCGAATTAATTCTGTGGAATGTGTGTCAGTTAGGGTGTGGAAAGTCCC
CAGGCTCCCCAGCAGGCAGAAGTATGCAAAGCATGCATCTCAATTAGTCAGCAACCAGGTGTGGAAAGTC
CCCAGGCTCCCCAGCAGGCAGAAGTATGCAAAGCATGCATCTCAATTAGTCAGCAACCATAGTCCCGCCC
CTAACTCCGCCCATCCCGCCCCTAACTCCGCCCAGTTCCGCCCATTCTCCGCCCCATGGCTGACTAATTT
TTTTTATTTATGCAGAGGCCGAGGCCGCCTCTGCCTCTGAGCTATTCCAGAAGTAGTGAGGAGGCTTTTT
TGGAGGCCTAGGCTTTTGCAAAAAGCTCCCGGGAGCTTGTATATCCATTTTCGGATCTGATCAAGAGACA
GGATGAGGATCGTTTCGCATGATTGAACAAGATGGATTGCACGCAGGTTCTCCGGCCGCTTGGGTGGAGA
GGCTATTCGGCTATGACTGGGCACAACAGACAATCGGCTGCTCTGATGCCGCCGTGTTCCGGCTGTCAGC
GCAGGGGCGCCCGGTTCTTTTTGTCAAGACCGACCTGTCCGGTGCCCTGAATGAACTGCAGGACGAGGCA
GCGCGGCTATCGTGGCTGGCCACGACGGGCGTTCCTTGCGCAGCTGTGCTCGACGTTGTCACTGAAGCGG
GAAGGGACTGGCTGCTATTGGGCGAAGTGCCGGGGCAGGATCTCCTGTCATCTCACCTTGCTCCTGCCGA
GAAAGTATCCATCATGGCTGATGCAATGCGGCGGCTGCATACGCTTGATCCGGCTACCTGCCCATTCGAC
CACCAAGCGAAACATCGCATCGAGCGAGCACGTACTCGGATGGAAGCCGGTCTTGTCGATCAGGATGATC
TGGACGAAGAGCATCAGGGGCTCGCGCCAGCCGAACTGTTCGCCAGGCTCAAGGCGCGCATGCCCGACGG
CGAGGATCTCGTCGTGACCCATGGCGATGCCTGCTTGCCGAATATCATGGTGGAAAATGGCCGCTTTTCT
GGATTCATCGACTGTGGCCGGCTGGGTGTGGCGGACCGCTATCAGGACATAGCGTTGGCTACCCGTGATA
TTGCTGAAGAGCTTGGCGGCGAATGGGCTGACCGCTTCCTCGTGCTTTACGGTATCGCCGCTCCCGATTC
GCAGCGCATCGCCTTCTATCGCCTTCTTGACGAGTTCTTCTGAGCGGGACTCTGGGGTTCGAAATGACCG
ACCAAGCGACGCCCAACCTGCCATCACGAGATTTCGATTCCACCGCCGCCTTCTATGAAAGGTTGGGCTT
CGGAATCGTTTTCCGGGACGCCGGCTGGATGATCCTCCAGCGCGGGGATCTCATGCTGGAGTTCTTCGCC
CACCCCAACTTGTTTATTGCAGCTTATAATGGTTACAAATAAAGCAATAGCATCACAAATTTCACAAATA
AAGCATTTTTTTCACTGCATTCTAGTTGTGGTTTGTCCAAACTCATCAATGTATCTTATCATGTCTGTAT
ACCGTCGACCTCTAGCTAGAGCTTGGCGTAATCATGGTCATAGCTGTTTCCTGTGTGAAATTGTTATCCG
CTCACAATTCCACACAACATACGAGCCGGAAGCATAAAGTGTAAAGCCTGGGGTGCCTAATGAGTGAGCT
AACTCACATTAATTGCGTTGCGCTCACTGCCCGCTTTCCAGTCGGGAAACCTGTCGTGCCAGCTGCATTA
ATGAATCGGCCAACGCGCGGGGAGAGGCGGTTTGCGTATTGGGCGCTCTTCCGCTTCCTCGCTCACTGAC
TCGCTGCGCTCGGTCGTTCGGCTGCGGCGAGCGGTATCAGCTCACTCAAAGGCGGTAATACGGTTATCCA
CAGAATCAGGGGATAACGCAGGAAAGAACATGTGAGCAAAAGGCCAGCAAAAGGCCAGGAACCGTAAAAA
GGCCGCGTTGCTGGCGTTTTTCCATAGGCTCCGCCCCCCTGACGAGCATCACAAAAATCGACGCTCAAGT
CAGAGGTGGCGAAACCCGACAGGACTATAAAGATACCAGGCGTTTCCCCCTGGAAGCTCCCTCGTGCGCT
CTCCTGTTCCGACCCTGCCGCTTACCGGATACCTGTCCGCCTTTCTCCCTTCGGGAAGCGTGGCGCTTTC
TCATAGCTCACGCTGTAGGTATCTCAGTTCGGTGTAGGTCGTTCGCTCCAAGCTGGGCTGTGTGCACGAA
CCCCCCGTTCAGCCCGACCGCTGCGCCTTATCCGGTAACTATCGTCTTGAGTCCAACCCGGTAAGACACG
ACTTATCGCCACTGGCAGCAGCCACTGGTAACAGGATTAGCAGAGCGAGGTATGTAGGCGGTGCTACAGA
GTTCTTGAAGTGGTGGCCTAACTACGGCTACACTAGAAGAACAGTATTTGGTATCTGCGCTCTGCTGAAG
CCAGTTACCTTCGGAAAAAGAGTTGGTAGCTCTTGATCCGGCAAACAAACCACCGCTGGTAGCGGTTTTT
TTGTTTGCAAGCAGCAGATTACGCGCAGAAAAAAAGGATCTCAAGAAGATCCTTTGATCTTTTCTACGGG
GTCTGACGCTCAGTGGAACGAAAACTCACGTTAAGGGATTTTGGTCATGAGATTATCAAAAAGGATCTTC
ACCTAGATCCTTTTAAATTAAAAATGAAGTTTTAAATCAATCTAAAGTATATATGAGTAAACTTGGTCTG
ACAGTTACCAATGCTTAATCAGTGAGGCACCTATCTCAGCGATCTGTCTATTTCGTTCATCCATAGTTGC
CTGACTCCCCGTCGTGTAGATAACTACGATACGGGAGGGCTTACCATCTGGCCCCAGTGCTGCAATGATA
CCGCGAGACCCACGCTCACCGGCTCCAGATTTATCAGCAATAAACCAGCCAGCCGGAAGGGCCGAGCGCA
GAAGTGGTCCTGCAACTTTATCCGCCTCCATCCAGTCTATTAATTGTTGCCGGGAAGCTAGAGTAAGTAG
TTCGCCAGTTAATAGTTTGCGCAACGTTGTTGCCATTGCTACAGGCATCGTGGTGTCACGCTCGTCGTTT
GGTATGGCTTCATTCAGCTCCGGTTCCCAACGATCAAGGCGAGTTACATGATCCCCCATGTTGTGCAAAA
AAGCGGTTAGCTCCTTCGGTCCTCCGATCGTTGTCAGAAGTAAGTTGGCCGCAGTGTTATCACTCATGGT
TATGGCAGCACTGCATAATTCTCTTACTGTCATGCCATCCGTAAGATGCTTTTCTGTGACTGGTGAGTAC
TCAACCAAGTCATTCTGAGAATAGTGTATGCGGCGACCGAGTTGCTCTTGCCCGGCGTCAATACGGGATA
ATACCGCGCCACATAGCAGAACTTTAAAAGTGCTCATCATTGGAAAACGTTCTTCGGGGCGAAAACTCTC
AAGGATCTTACCGCTGTTGAGATCCAGTTCGATGTAACCCACTCGTGCACCCAACTGATCTTCAGCATCT
TTTACTTTCACCAGCGTTTCTGGGTGAGCAAAAACAGGAAGGCAAAATGCCGCAAAAAAGGGAATAAGGG
CGACACGGAAATGTTGAATACTCATACTCTTCCTTTTTCAATATTATTGAAGCATTTATCAGGGTTATTG
TCTCATGAGCGGATACATATTTGAATGTATTTAGAAAAATAAACAAATAGGGGTTCCGCGCACATTTCCC
CGAAAAGTGCCACCTGACGTC
Features (pLannotate 1.2.2; 19 found; start..end, strand, type, name):
    116..419     +  enhancer       CMV enhancer: human cytomegalovirus immediate early enhancer
    420..623     +  promoter       CMV promoter: human cytomegalovirus (CMV) immediate early promoter
    619..652     +  LTR            5' LTR (truncated) (fragment): truncated 5' long terminal repeat (LTR) from HIV-1
    668..686     +  promoter       T7 promoter: promoter for bacteriophage T7 RNA polymerase
    739..2235    +  CDS            SEAP: secreted alkaline phosphatase from human placenta The natural enzyme has a C-terminal transmembrane sequence that is replaced by a GPI anchor.
   2350..2574    +  polyA_signal   bGH poly(A) signal: bovine growth hormone polyadenylation signal
   2578..2599    +  promoter       SV40 promoter (fragment): SV40 enhancer and early promoter
   2620..3048    +  rep_origin     f1 ori (sequence partly withheld): f1 bacteriophage origin of replication; arrow indicates direction of (+) strand synthesis
   3062..3391    +  promoter       SV40 promoter: SV40 enhancer and early promoter
   3458..4249    +  CDS            neo: KKA2_KLEPN - Also known as kan, nptII. Experimental evidence at protein level: Swiss-Prot protein existence level 1. Resistance to kanamycin, neomycin, paromomycin, ribostamycin, butirosin and gentamicin B. From Klebsiella pneumoniae.
   4273..4431    +  CDS            ble (fragment): BLE_KLEPN - Experimental evidence at protein level: Swiss-Prot protein existence level 1. Binding protein with a strong affinity to the bleomycin family of antibiotics. Binds to CL990; an antimitotic-antibiotic compound. From Klebsiella pneumoniae.
   4426..4547    +  polyA_signal   SV40 poly(A) signal: SV40 polyadenylation signal
   4620..4636    -  protein_bind   lac operator: The lac repressor binds to the lac operator to inhibit transcription in E. coli. This inhibition can be relieved by adding lactose or isopropyl-β-D-thiogalactopyranoside (IPTG). lac repressor encoded by lacI
   4644..4674    -  promoter       lac promoter: promoter for the E. coli lac operon
   4689..4710    -  protein_bind   CAP binding site: CAP binding activates transcription in the presence of cAMP. E. coli catabolite activator protein
   4723..4815    -  CDS            lacI (fragment): lac repressor; lacI; The lac repressor binds to the lac operator to inhibit transcription in E. coli. This inhibition can be relieved by adding lactose or isopropyl-β-D-thiogalactopyranoside (IPTG).
   4998..5583    -  rep_origin     ori: high-copy-number ColE1/pMB1/pBR322/pUC origin of replication
   5754..6614    -  CDS            AmpR: β-lactamase; bla; confers resistance to ampicillin, carbenicillin, and related antibiotics
   6615..6719    -  promoter       AmpR promoter: bla
