>Addgene plasmid #169538 | pTS1022-Tier1-PhCMV-SEAP | addgene full sequence | sequence record 364615 | Addgene NGS Result
TTTATAAGGGATTTTGCCGATTTCGGCCTATTGGTTAAAAAATGAGCTGATTTAACAAAAATTTAACGCG
AATTAATTCTGTGGAATGTGTGTCAGTTAGGGTGTGGAAAGTCCCCAGGCTCCCCAGCAGGCAGAAGTAT
GCAAAGCATGCATCTCAATTAGTCAGCAACCAGGTGTGGAAAGTCCCCAGGCTCCCCAGCAGGCAGAAGT
ATGCAAAGCATGCATCTCAATTAGTCAGCAACCATAGTCCCGCCCCTAACTCCGCCCATCCCGCCCCTAA
CTCCGCCCAGTTCCGCCCATTCTCCGCCCCATGGCTGACTAATTTTTTTTATTTATGCAGAGGCCGAGGC
CGCCTCTGCCTCTGAGCTATTCCAGAAGTAGTGAGGAGGCTTTTTTGGAGGCCTAGGCTTTTGCAAAAAG
CTCCCGGGAGCTTGTATATCCATTTTCGGATCTGATCAAGAGACAGGATGAGGATCGTTTCGCATGATTG
AACAAGATGGATTGCACGCAGGTTCTCCGGCCGCTTGGGTGGAGAGGCTATTCGGCTATGACTGGGCACA
ACAGACAATCGGCTGCTCTGATGCCGCCGTGTTCCGGCTGTCAGCGCAGGGGCGCCCGGTTCTTTTTGTC
AAGACCGACCTGTCCGGTGCCCTGAATGAACTGCAGGACGAGGCAGCGCGGCTATCGTGGCTGGCCACGA
CGGGCGTTCCTTGCGCAGCTGTGCTCGACGTTGTCACTGAAGCGGGAAGGGACTGGCTGCTATTGGGCGA
AGTGCCGGGGCAGGATCTCCTGTCATCTCACCTTGCTCCTGCCGAGAAAGTATCCATCATGGCTGATGCA
ATGCGGCGGCTGCATACGCTTGATCCGGCTACCTGCCCATTCGACCACCAAGCGAAACATCGCATCGAGC
GAGCACGTACTCGGATGGAAGCCGGTCTTGTCGATCAGGATGATCTGGACGAAGAGCATCAGGGGCTCGC
GCCAGCCGAACTGTTCGCCAGGCTCAAGGCGCGCATGCCCGACGGCGAGGATCTCGTCGTGACCCATGGC
GATGCCTGCTTGCCGAATATCATGGTGGAAAATGGCCGCTTTTCTGGATTCATCGACTGTGGCCGGCTGG
GTGTGGCGGACCGCTATCAGGACATAGCGTTGGCTACCCGTGATATTGCTGAAGAGCTTGGCGGCGAATG
GGCTGACCGCTTCCTCGTGCTTTACGGTATCGCCGCTCCCGATTCGCAGCGCATCGCCTTCTATCGCCTT
CTTGACGAGTTCTTCTGAGCGGGACTCTGGGGTTCGAAATGACCGACCAAGCGACGCCCAACCTGCCATC
ACGAGATTTCGATTCCACCGCCGCCTTCTATGAAAGGTTGGGCTTCGGAATCGTTTTCCGGGACGCCGGC
TGGATGATCCTCCAGCGCGGGGATCTCATGCTGGAGTTCTTCGCCCACCCCAACTTGTTTATTGCAGCTT
ATAATGGTTACAAATAAAGCAATAGCATCACAAATTTCACAAATAAAGCATTTTTTTCACTGCATTCTAG
TTGTGGTTTGTCCAAACTCATCAATGTATCTTATCATGTCTGTATACCGTCGACCTCTAGCTAGAGCTTG
GCGTAATCATGGTCATAGCTGTTTCCTGTGTGAAATTGTTATCCGCTCACAATTCCACACAACATACGAG
CCGGAAGCATAAAGTGTAAAGCCTGGGGTGCCTAATGAGTGAGCTAACTCACATTAATTGCGTTGCGCTC
ACTGCCCGCTTTCCAGTCGGGAAACCTGTCGTGCCAGCTGCATTAATGAATCGGCCAACGCGCGGGGAGA
GGCGGTTTGCGTATTGGGCGCTCTTCCGCTTCCTCGCTCACTGACTCGCTGCGCTCGGTCGTTCGGCTGC
GGCGAGCGGTATCAGCTCACTCAAAGGCGGTAATACGGTTATCCACAGAATCAGGGGATAACGCAGGAAA
GAACATGTGAGCAAAAGGCCAGCAAAAGGCCAGGAACCGTAAAAAGGCCGCGTTGCTGGCGTTTTTCCAT
AGGCTCCGCCCCCCTGACGAGCATCACAAAAATCGACGCTCAAGTCAGAGGTGGCGAAACCCGACAGGAC
TATAAAGATACCAGGCGTTTCCCCCTGGAAGCTCCCTCGTGCGCTCTCCTGTTCCGACCCTGCCGCTTAC
CGGATACCTGTCCGCCTTTCTCCCTTCGGGAAGCGTGGCGCTTTCTCATAGCTCACGCTGTAGGTATCTC
AGTTCGGTGTAGGTCGTTCGCTCCAAGCTGGGCTGTGTGCACGAACCCCCCGTTCAGCCCGACCGCTGCG
CCTTATCCGGTAACTATCGTCTTGAGTCCAACCCGGTAAGACACGACTTATCGCCACTGGCAGCAGCCAC
TGGTAACAGGATTAGCAGAGCGAGGTATGTAGGCGGTGCTACAGAGTTCTTGAAGTGGTGGCCTAACTAC
GGCTACACTAGAAGAACAGTATTTGGTATCTGCGCTCTGCTGAAGCCAGTTACCTTCGGAAAAAGAGTTG
GTAGCTCTTGATCCGGCAAACAAACCACCGCTGGTAGCGGTGGTTTTTTTGTTTGCAAGCAGCAGATTAC
GCGCAGAAAAAAAGGATCTCAAGAAGATCCTTTGATCTTTTCTACGGGGTCTGACGCTCAGTGGAACGAA
AACTCACGTTAAGGGATTTTGGTCATGAGATTATCAAAAAGGATCTTCACCTAGATCCTTTTAAATTAAA
AATGAAGTTTTAAATCAATCTAAAGTATATATGAGTAAACTTGGTCTGACAGTTACCAATGCTTAATCAG
TGAGGCACCTATCTCAGCGATCTGTCTATTTCGTTCATCCATAGTTGCCTGACTCCCCGTCGTGTAGATA
ACTACGATACGGGAGGGCTTACCATCTGGCCCCAGTGCTGCAATGATACCGCGAGACCCACGCTCACCGG
CTCCAGATTTATCAGCAATAAACCAGCCAGCCGGAAGGGCCGAGCGCAGAAGTGGTCCTGCAACTTTATC
CGCCTCCATCCAGTCTATTAATTGTTGCCGGGAAGCTAGAGTAAGTAGTTCGCCAGTTAATAGTTTGCGC
AACGTTGTTGCCATTGCTACAGGCATCGTGGTGTCACGCTCGTCGTTTGGTATGGCTTCATTCAGCTCCG
GTTCCCAACGATCAAGGCGAGTTACATGATCCCCCATGTTGTGCAAAAAAGCGGTTAGCTCCTTCGGTCC
TCCGATCGTTGTCAGAAGTAAGTTGGCCGCAGTGTTATCACTCATGGTTATGGCAGCACTGCATAATTCT
CTTACTGTCATGCCATCCGTAAGATGCTTTTCTGTGACTGGTGAGTACTCAACCAAGTCATTCTGAGAAT
AGTGTATGCGGCGACCGAGTTGCTCTTGCCCGGCGTCAATACGGGATAATACCGCGCCACATAGCAGAAC
TTTAAAAGTGCTCATCATTGGAAAACGTTCTTCGGGGCGAAAACTCTCAAGGATCTTACCGCTGTTGAGA
TCCAGTTCGATGTAACCCACTCGTGCACCCAACTGATCTTCAGCATCTTTTACTTTCACCAGCGTTTCTG
GGTGAGCAAAAACAGGAAGGCAAAATGCCGCAAAAAAGGGAATAAGGGCGACACGGAAATGTTGAATACT
CATACTCTTCCTTTTTCAATATTATTGAAGCATTTATCAGGGTTATTGTCTCATGAGCGGATACATATTT
GAATGTATTTAGAAAAATAAACAAATAGGGGTTCCGCGCACATTTCCCCGAAAAGTGCCACCTGACGTCG
ACGGATCGGGAGATCTCCACGCGTGGTACCCTCGAGTTGACATTGATTATTGAGTAGTTATTAATAGTAA
TCAATTACGGGGTCATTAGTTCATAGCCCATATATGGAGTTCCGCGTTACATAACTTACGGTAAATGGCC
CGCCTGGCTGACCGCCCAACGACCCCCGCCCATTGACGTCAATAATGACGTATGTTCCCATAGTAACGCC
AATAGGGACTTTCCATTGACGTCAATGGGTGGAGTATTTACGGTAAACTGCCCACTTGGCAGTACATCAA
GTGTATCATATGCCAAGTACGCCCCCTATTGACGTCAATGACGGTAAATGGCCCGCCTGGCATTATGCCC
AGTACATGACCTTATGGGACTTTCCTACTTGGCAGTACATCTACGTATTAGTCATCGCTATTACCATGGT
GATGCGGTTTTGGCAGTACATCAATGGGCGTGGATAGCGGTTTGACTCACGGGGATTTCCAAGTCTCCAC
CCCATTGACGTCAATGGGAGTTTGTTTTGGCACCAAAATCAACGGGACTTTCCAAAATGTCGTAACAACT
CCGCCCCATTGACGCAAATGGGCGGTAGGCGTGTACGGTGGGAGGTCTATATAAGCAGAGCTCTCTGGCT
AACTAGAGAACCCACTGCTTACTGGCTTATCGAAATTAATACGACTCACTATAGGGAGACCCAAGCTGTT
CGAAGCGGAATTCACCATGACTAGTCTGCTGCTGCTGCTGCTGGGCCTGAGACTGCAGCTGAGCCTGGGC
ATCATCCCCGTGGAGGAGGAGAACCCCGACTTCTGGAACAGAGAGGCCGCCGAGGCCCTGGGCGCCGCCA
AGAAGCTGCAGCCCGCCCAGACCGCCGCCAAGAACCTGATCATCTTCCTGGGCGACGGCATGGGCGTGAG
CACCGTGACCGCCGCCAGAATCCTGAAGGGCCAGAAGAAGGACAAGCTGGGCCCCGAGATCCCCCTGGCC
ATGGACAGATTCCCCTACGTGGCCCTGAGCAAGACCTACAACGTGGACAAGCACGTGCCCGACAGCGGCG
CCACCGCCACCGCCTACCTGTGCGGCGTGAAGGGCAACTTCCAGACCATCGGCCTGAGCGCCGCCGCCAG
ATTCAACCAGTGCAACACCACCAGAGGCAACGAGGTGATCAGCGTGATGAACAGAGCCAAGAAGGCCGGC
AAGAGCGTGGGCGTGGTGACCACCACCAGAGTGCAGCACGCCAGCCCCGCCGGCACCTACGCCCACACCG
TGAACAGAAACTGGTACAGCGACGCCGACGTGCCCGCCAGCGCCAGACAGGAGGGCTGCCAGGACATCGC
CACCCAGCTGATCAGCAACATGGACATCGACGTGATCCTGGGCGGCGGCAGAAAGTACATGTTCAGAATG
GGCACCCCCGACCCCGAGTACCCCGACGACTACAGCCAGGGCGGCACCAGACTGGACGGCAAGAACCTGG
TGCAGGAGTGGCTGGCCAAGAGACAGGGCGCCAGATACGTGTGGAACAGAACCGAGCTGATGCAGGCCAG
CCTGGACCCCAGCGTGACCCACCTGATGGGCCTGTTCGAGCCCGGCGACATGAAGTACGAGATCCACAGA
GACAGCACCCTGGACCCCAGCCTGATGGAGATGACCGAGGCCGCCCTGAGACTGCTGAGCAGAAACCCCA
GAGGCTTCTTCCTGTTCGTGGAGGGCGGCAGAATCGACCACGGCCACCACGAGAGCAGAGCCTACAGAGC
CCTGACCGAGACCATCATGTTCGACGACGCCATCGAGAGAGCCGGCCAGCTGACCAGCGAGGAGGACACC
CTGAGCCTGGTGACCGCCGACCACAGCCACGTGTTCAGCTTCGGCGGCTACCCCCTGAGAGGCAGCAGCA
TCTTCGGCCTGGCCCCCGGCAAGGCCAGAGACAGAAAGGCCTACACCGTGCTGCTGTACGGCAACGGCCC
CGGCTACGTGCTGAAGGACGGCGCCAGACCCGACGTGACCGAGAGCGAGAGCGGCAGCCCCGAGTACAGA
CAGCAGAGCGCCGTGCCCCTGGACGAGGAGACCCACGCCGGCGAGGACGTGGCCGTGTTCGCCAGAGGCC
CCCAGGCCCACCTGGTGCACGGCGTGCAGGAGCAGACCTTCATCGCCCACGTGATGGCCTTCGCCGCCTG
CCTGGAGCCCTACACCGCCTGCGACCTGGCCCCCCCCGCCGGCACCACCGACGCCGCCCACCCCGGCTAC
AGCAGAGTGGGCGCCGCCGGCAGATTCGAGCAGACCGCTAGCGGATCCACCGGTGTCTAGAAAGCTTTGA
GGCCGGCCTGCAGGGATCAGCCTCGACTGTGCCTTCTAGTTGCCAGCCATCTGTTGTTTGCCCCTCCCCC
GTGCCTTCCTTGACCCTGGAAGGTGCCACTCCCACTGTCCTTTCCTAATAAAATGAGGAAATTGCATCGC
ATTGTCTGAGTAGGTGTCATTCTATTCTGGGGGGTGGGGTGGGGCAGGACAGCAAGGGGGAGGATTGGGA
AGACAATAGCAGGCATGCTGGGGATGCGGTGGGCTCTATGGCTTCTGAGGCGGAAAGAACCAGCTGGGGC
TCTAGGGGGTATCCCC
[124 nt withheld, positions 6387-6510]
C
[91 nt withheld, positions 6512-6602]
A
[49 nt withheld, positions 6604-6652]
CCTTTGACGTTGGAGTCCACGTTCTTT
[37 nt withheld, positions 6680-6716]
ACCCTATCTCGGTCTATTCTTTTGA
Features (pLannotate 1.2.2; 19 found; start..end, strand, type, name):
     88..417     +  promoter       SV40 promoter: SV40 enhancer and early promoter
    484..1275    +  CDS            neo: KKA2_KLEPN - Also known as kan, nptII. Experimental evidence at protein level: Swiss-Prot protein existence level 1. Resistance to kanamycin, neomycin, paromomycin, ribostamycin, butirosin and gentamicin B. From Klebsiella pneumoniae.
   1299..1457    +  CDS            ble (fragment): BLE_KLEPN - Experimental evidence at protein level: Swiss-Prot protein existence level 1. Binding protein with a strong affinity to the bleomycin family of antibiotics. Binds to CL990; an antimitotic-antibiotic compound. From Klebsiella pneumoniae.
   1452..1573    +  polyA_signal   SV40 poly(A) signal: SV40 polyadenylation signal
   1646..1662    -  protein_bind   lac operator: The lac repressor binds to the lac operator to inhibit transcription in E. coli. This inhibition can be relieved by adding lactose or isopropyl-β-D-thiogalactopyranoside (IPTG). lac repressor encoded by lacI
   1670..1700    -  promoter       lac promoter: promoter for the E. coli lac operon
   1715..1736    -  protein_bind   CAP binding site: CAP binding activates transcription in the presence of cAMP. E. coli catabolite activator protein
   1749..1841    -  CDS            lacI (fragment): lac repressor; lacI; The lac repressor binds to the lac operator to inhibit transcription in E. coli. This inhibition can be relieved by adding lactose or isopropyl-β-D-thiogalactopyranoside (IPTG).
   2024..2612    -  rep_origin     ori: high-copy-number ColE1/pMB1/pBR322/pUC origin of replication
   2783..3643    -  CDS            AmpR: β-lactamase; bla; confers resistance to ampicillin, carbenicillin, and related antibiotics
   3644..3748    -  promoter       AmpR promoter: bla
   3895..4198    +  enhancer       CMV enhancer: human cytomegalovirus immediate early enhancer
   4199..4402    +  promoter       CMV promoter: human cytomegalovirus (CMV) immediate early promoter
   4398..4431    +  LTR            5' LTR (truncated) (fragment): truncated 5' long terminal repeat (LTR) from HIV-1
   4447..4465    +  promoter       T7 promoter: promoter for bacteriophage T7 RNA polymerase
   4539..6035    +  CDS            ALPP (fragment): PPB1_HUMAN - Also known as PLAP. Experimental evidence at protein level: Swiss-Prot protein existence level 1. From Homo sapiens (Human).
   6117..6341    +  polyA_signal   bGH poly(A) signal: bovine growth hormone polyadenylation signal
   6345..6366    +  promoter       SV40 promoter (fragment): SV40 enhancer and early promoter
   6387..74      +  rep_origin     f1 ori (across the origin) (sequence partly withheld): f1 bacteriophage origin of replication; arrow indicates direction of (+) strand synthesis
