[The description below was written by a language model from this plasmid's Addgene catalogue record and pLannotate feature annotations shown in this document.]
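Description:
pTS1022-Tier1-PhCMV-SEAP is a mammalian expression plasmid built on pMM1, a pcDNA3.1-derived backbone, and designated a "Tier-1" vector within a modular plasmid architecture for mammalian synthetic biology. It is propagated in E. coli as a high-copy plasmid through a ColE1/pUC-type origin and selected with ampicillin via the bla gene and its native promoter. An f1 phage origin is also present. For selection in mammalian cells, the backbone carries a neomycin phosphotransferase gene driven by the SV40 enhancer/early promoter and terminated by the SV40 polyadenylation signal, which allows G418 selection. Residual backbone elements are annotated as well: lac promoter/operator and CAP site remnants, a lacI fragment, and a short ble fragment downstream of neo. None of these appear to be functional parts of the design.

The payload is a single transcription unit in which the human cytomegalovirus immediate-early enhancer and promoter (PhCMV) drive human secreted placental alkaline phosphatase (SEAP), followed by the bovine growth hormone polyadenylation signal. SEAP is a truncated form of placental alkaline phosphatase that lacks the membrane-anchoring C-terminus, so it is released into the culture medium and can be measured without lysing cells. A T7 promoter sits between the CMV promoter and the coding sequence, and a short match to an HIV-1 LTR fragment is annotated at the promoter's 3′ end. The depositor and repository-sequenced records differ slightly in length (6,750 versus 6,741 nt) but show the same features in the same order. The construct serves as a constitutive SEAP reporter, suitable for uses such as a positive control, although the record does not detail specific applications.
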