Addgene plasmid #169538: pTS1022-Tier1-PhCMV-SEAP
Purpose: Tier-1 vector encoding PhCMV-driven SEAP reporter (PhCMV-SEAP-pA).
Depositing lab: Martin Fussenegger. Depositing organization: ETH Zurich (Swiss Federal Institute of Technology). Publication: A versatile plasmid architecture for mammalian synthetic biology (VAMSyB). Haellman V, Strittmatter T, Bertschi A, Stucheli P, Fussenegger M. Metab Eng. 2021 Jul;66:41-50. doi: 10.1016/j.ymben.2021.04.003. Epub 2021 Apr 18. PubMed 33857582.
Backbone
  Vector backbone: pMM1 (pcDNA3.1-based)
  Backbone size w/o insert (bp): 4435
  Vector type: Mammalian Expression
  Selectable markers: Neomycin (select with G418)
Growth in bacteria
  Bacterial resistance: Ampicillin, 100 μg/mL
  Growth temperature: 37°C
  Growth strain: DH5alpha
  Copy number: High Copy
Gene/Insert
  Gene/Insert name: PCMV-driven human secreted placental alkaline phosphatase (alt name: PCMV-SEAP)
  Species: H. sapiens (human)
  Promoter: PhCMV
  Cloning method: Restriction Enzyme; 5′ cloning site Unknown (unknown if destroyed)
  Sequencing primers: 5′ AmpStart; 3′ BGH-rev
Terms and licenses: Academic/Nonprofit Terms; Industry Terms: Not Available to Industry
How to cite: pTS1022-Tier1-PhCMV-SEAP was a gift from Martin Fussenegger (Addgene plasmid # 169538)
